>Addgene plasmid #112336 | pHBP1-donor | depositor full sequence | sequence record 211727 | Full Sequence
GACCTGCAGGCATGCAAGCTTGGCGTAATCATGGTCATAGCTGTTTCCTGTGTGAAATTGTTATCCGCTC
ACAATTCCACACAACATACGAGCCGGAAGCATAAAGTGTAAAGCCTGGGGTGCCTAATGAGTGAGCTAAC
TCACATTAATTGCGTTGCGCTCACTGCCCGCTTTCCAGTCGGGAAACCTGTCGTGCCAGCTGCATTAATG
AATCGGCCAACGCGCGGGGAGAGGCGGTTTGCGTATTGGGCGCTCTTCCGCTTCCTCGCTCACTGACTCG
CTGCGCTCGGTCGTTCGGCTGCGGCGAGCGGTATCAGCTCACTCAAAGGCGGTAATACGGTTATCCACAG
AATCAGGGGATAACGCAGGAAAGAACATGTGAGCAAAAGGCCAGCAAAAGGCCAGGAACCGTAAAAAGGC
CGCGTTGCTGGCGTTTTTCCATAGGCTCCGCCCCCCTGACGAGCATCACAAAAATCGACGCTCAAGTCAG
AGGTGGCGAAACCCGACAGGACTATAAAGATACCAGGCGTTTCCCCCTGGAAGCTCCCTCGTGCGCTCTC
CTGTTCCGACCCTGCCGCTTACCGGATACCTGTCCGCCTTTCTCCCTTCGGGAAGCGTGGCGCTTTCTCA
TAGCTCACGCTGTAGGTATCTCAGTTCGGTGTAGGTCGTTCGCTCCAAGCTGGGCTGTGTGCACGAACCC
CCCGTTCAGCCCGACCGCTGCGCCTTATCCGGTAACTATCGTCTTGAGTCCAACCCGGTAAGACACGACT
TATCGCCACTGGCAGCAGCCACTGGTAACAGGATTAGCAGAGCGAGGTATGTAGGCGGTGCTACAGAGTT
CTTGAAGTGGTGGCCTAACTACGGCTACACTAGAAGGACAGTATTTGGTATCTGCGCTCTGCTGAAGCCA
GTTACCTTCGGAAAAAGAGTTGGTAGCTCTTGATCCGGCAAACAAACCACCGCTGGTAGCGGTGGTTTTT
TTGTTTGCAAGCAGCAGATTACGCGCAGAAAAAAAGGATCTCAAGAAGATCCTTTGATCTTTTCTACGGG
GTCTGACGCTCAGTGGAACGAAAACTCACGTTAAGGGATTTTGGTCATGAGATTATCAAAAAGGATCTTC
ACCTAGATCCTTTTAAATTAAAAATGAAGTTTTAAATCAATCTAAAGTATATATGAGTAAACTTGGTCTG
ACAGTTACCAATGCTTAATCAGTGAGGCACCTATCTCAGCGATCTGTCTATTTCGTTCATCCATAGTTGC
CTGACTCCCCGTCGTGTAGATAACTACGATACGGGAGGGCTTACCATCTGGCCCCAGTGCTGCAATGATA
CCGCGAGACCCACGCTCACCGGCTCCAGATTTATCAGCAATAAACCAGCCAGCCGGAAGGGCCGAGCGCA
GAAGTGGTCCTGCAACTTTATCCGCCTCCATCCAGTCTATTAATTGTTGCCGGGAAGCTAGAGTAAGTAG
TTCGCCAGTTAATAGTTTGCGCAACGTTGTTGCCATTGCTACAGGCATCGTGGTGTCACGCTCGTCGTTT
GGTATGGCTTCATTCAGCTCCGGTTCCCAACGATCAAGGCGAGTTACATGATCCCCCATGTTGTGCAAAA
AAGCGGTTAGCTCCTTCGGTCCTCCGATCGTTGTCAGAAGTAAGTTGGCCGCAGTGTTATCACTCATGGT
TATGGCAGCACTGCATAATTCTCTTACTGTCATGCCATCCGTAAGATGCTTTTCTGTGACTGGTGAGTAC
TCAACCAAGTCATTCTGAGAATAGTGTATGCGGCGACCGAGTTGCTCTTGCCCGGCGTCAATACGGGATA
ATACCGCGCCACATAGCAGAACTTTAAAAGTGCTCATCATTGGAAAACGTTCTTCGGGGCGAAAACTCTC
AAGGATCTTACCGCTGTTGAGATCCAGTTCGATGTAACCCACTCGTGCACCCAACTGATCTTCAGCATCT
TTTACTTTCACCAGCGTTTCTGGGTGAGCAAAAACAGGAAGGCAAAATGCCGCAAAAAAGGGAATAAGGG
CGACACGGAAATGTTGAATACTCATACTCTTCCTTTTTCAATATTATTGAAGCATTTATCAGGGTTATTG
TCTCATGAGCGGATACATATTTGAATGTATTTAGAAAAATAAACAAATAGGGGTTCCGCGCACATTTCCC
CGAAAAGTGCCACCTGACGTCTAAGAAACCATTATTATCATGACATTAACCTATAAAAATAGGCGTATCA
CGAGGCCCTTTCGTCTCGCGCGTTTCGGTGATGACGGTGAAAACCTCTGACACATGCAGCTCCCGGAGAC
GGTCACAGCTTGTCTGTAAGCGGATGCCGGGAGCAGACAAGCCCGTCAGGGCGCGTCAGCGGGTGTTGGC
GGGTGTCGGGGCTGGCTTAACTATGCGGCATCAGAGCAGATTGTACTGAGAGTGCACCATATGCGGTGTG
AAATACCGCACAGATGCGTAAGGAGAAAATACCGCATCAGGCGCCATTCGCCATTCAGGCTGCGCAACTG
TTGGGAAGGGCGATCGGTGCGGGCCTCTTCGCTATTACGCCAGCTGGCGAAAGGGGGATGTGCTGCAAGG
CGATTAAGTTGGGTAACGCCAGGGTTTTCCCAGTCACGACGTTGTAAAACGACGGCCAGTGAATTCGAGC
TCGGTACCCTCTCATAGCATGGCAAGTCGAAATCTCAGGCAAACTTCAAAAGAATGTTTGTTCTAAACAT
TGAGTTGGAAAAATAATTTTGGAATGCAGTGTTTCTAGTTGGGTTGAAAGATAAGCATTATTAATCCATT
AATATCACAGTAGAAAATTTCTCTAATAATTTTGGGATTGTCTCAACAGCTTTTTTTCCTTAATTGGTGA
GGGACCAATAAGGCTGGAGGTGTTGGGGTATGTTAGCTGTCATTCATGGGGACTTGTGCCATTGGCACAG
AATTTCTAGATTGAAAAATTTCAAGGAGGAGAAGAAATAGGCCCAGGAATGGTGGCAAACAAGTCTATAT
GATAAGCTATCTTGGATAGACTTGTTTCTTATAACTTTTCCATTACTAAACTAGCATCTTTTAGGTTCAG
CGTTTTTAGATTAATTGCAAAAAAATTACATGTGATATAGTGGGGTCAATTTGAAGTATCATTGAAAGAT
GAAGGGAAGATATCAATATTTTTATAGTAGGAGGGCTGGCCAAAGATGTTTTAAATTCATTGTGTACATG
TGCCTGTTTCTTAGTAAAATGCAGGTCATATCTGTTTAAATTTTTCACAATTTCTTTAAAAATAGTGGTC
AGTCAGTAGTCAGATGAGAGGGTGGCTGAACTGAATTTTGGCAGTTCTTGGTTAATTTAGAATTTCATGT
GTTCGGACTTTTCCTGTATCCCTTTTCTGTTCATCCTAGTCAATGTCTTATCATTGCATACATTTTCTGG
ATGCTTGAGCCATCAGATATCAGCTAGCTTTTTAAAATCACCTTTAAGAAAGCAGTATTTTCTAATAGTA
AATTTATAAACATCTTATACATCTTAGCTTTCATATATAGGATTACTATGTATTGATTTGTAAACATTCA
CTGAGTTTAATTTTATTTCCACAGGGCTCACAACAACATGGGATTCCAACTACTGCAAGCGAGAATCTTT
ATTTTCAGGGCGCCGCCAAATTCAAAGAAACCGCTGCTGCTAAATTCGAACGCCAGCACATGGACAGCGG
AGGTGGAGGTTCGAGCGGTCCCTCGGGTTCGTCGAGCCTGGAAGTTCTGTTCCAGGGGCCCCTGTCGTCG
AGCGGTCCCTCGGGTTCGATGGTGAGCAAAGGCGAGGAGCTGTTCACCGGGGTGGTGCCCATCCTGGTCG
AGCTGGACGGCGACGTAAACGGCCACAAGTTCAGCGTGTCCGGCGAGGGCGAGGGCGATGCCACCTACGG
CAAGCTGACCCTGAAGTTCATCTGCACCACCGGCAAGCTGCCCGTGCCCTGGCCCACCCTCGTGACCACC
CTGACCTACGGCGTGCAGTGCTTCAGCCGCTACCCCGACCACATGAAGCAGCACGACTTCTTCAAGTCCG
CCATGCCCGAAGGCTACGTCCAGGAGCGCACCATCTTCTTCAAGGACGACGGCAACTACAAGACCCGCGC
CGAGGTGAAGTTCGAGGGCGACACCCTGGTGAACCGCATCGAGCTGAAGGGCATCGACTTCAAGGAGGAC
GGCAACATCCTGGGGCACAAGCTGGAGTACAACTACAACAGCCACAACGTCTATATCATGGCCGACAAGC
AGAAGAACGGCATCAAGGTGAACTTCAAGATCCGCCACAACATCGAGGACGGCAGCGTGCAGCTCGCCGA
CCACTACCAGCAGAACACCCCCATCGGCGACGGCCCCGTGCTGCTGCCCGACAACCACTACCTGAGCACC
CAGTCCGCCCTGAGCAAAGACCCCAACGAGAAGCGCGATCACATGGTCCTTAAGGAGTTCGTGACCGCCG
CCGGGATCACTCTCGGCATGGACGAGCTGTACAAGTAATGATCTAGAGTCGAGTTAATTAAGAATTCCGC
CCCCCCCCCTCTCCCTCCCCCCCCCTAACGTTACTGGCCGAAGCCGCTTGGAATAAGGCCGGTGTGCGTT
TGTCTATATGTTATTTTCCACCATATTGCCGTCTTTTGGCAATGTGAGGGCCCGGAAACCTGGCCCTGTC
TTCTTGACGAGCATTCCTAGGGGTCTTTCCCCTCTCGCCAAAGGAATGCAGGGTCTGTTGAATGTCGTGA
AGGAAGCAGTTCCTCTGGAAGCTTCTTGAAGACAAACAACGTCTGTAGCGACCCTTTGCAGGCAGCGGAA
CCCCCCACCTGGCGACAGGTGCCTCTGCGGCCAAAAGCCACGTGTATAAGATACACCTGCAAAGGCGGCA
CAACCCCAGTGCCACGTTGTGAGTTGGATAGTTGTGGAAAGAGTCAAATGGCTCTCCTCAAGCGTATTCA
ACAAGGGGCTGAAGGATGCCCAGAAGGTACCCCATTGTATGGGATCTGATCTGGGGCCTCGGTGCACATG
CTTTACATGTGTTTAGTCGAGGTTAAAAAAACGTCTAGGCCCCCCGAACCACGGGGACGTGGTTTTCCTT
TGAAAAACACGATGATAATATGGCCACAACCTGTTACATTGCACAAGATAAAAATATATCATCACGAACA
GTAAAACTGTCTGCTTACATAAACAGTAATACAAGGGGTGTTATGGGATCGGCCATTGAACAAGATGGAT
TGCACGCAGGTTCTCCGGCCGCTTGGGTGGAGAGGCTATTCGGCTATGACTGGGCACAACAGACAATCGG
CTGCTCTGATGCCGCCGTGTTCCGGCTGTCAGCGCAGGGGCGCCCGGTTCTTTTTGTCAAGACCGACCTG
TCCGGTGCCCTGAATGAACTGCAGGACGAGGCAGCGCGGCTATCGTGGCTGGCCACGACGGGCGTTCCTT
GCGCAGCTGTGCTCGACGTTGTCACTGAAGCGGGAAGGGACTGGCTGCTATTGGGCGAAGTGCCGGGGCA
GGATCTCCTGTCATCTCACCTTGCTCCTGCCGAGAAAGTATCCATCATGGCTGATGCAATGCGGCGGCTG
CATACGCTTGATCCGGCTACCTGCCCATTCGACCACCAAGCGAAACATCGCATCGAGCGAGCACGTACTC
GGATGGAAGCCGGTCTTGTCGATCAGGATGATCTGGACGAAGAGCATCAGGGGCTCGCGCCAGCCGAACT
GTTCGCCAGGCTCAAGGCGCGCATGCCCGACGGCGAGGATCTCGTCGTGACCCATGGCGATGCCTGCTTG
CCGAATATCATGGTGGAAAATGGCCGCTTTTCTGGATTCATCGACTGTGGCCGGCTGGGTGTGGCGGACC
GCTATCAGGACATAGCGTTGGCTACCCGTGATATTGCTGAAGAGCTTGGCGGCGAATGGGCTGACCGCTT
CCTCGTGCTTTACGGTATCGCCGCTCCCGATTCGCAGCGCATCGCCTTCTATCGCCTTCTTGACGAGTTC
TTCTGAGTCTAAACCAGGATGCTTATGTTCTTAAGTCTATATTTGCATATACATTGACTCTTGATGGAAA
GACTTAAGAAGATCAAGGTCTCACCATTTGTCCTCAATTCGTGTGACCATAAGATACTGATAGCATTGAG
TCTTGAAATGATTTAATAATATGAGTGAGGATTTGCTTTCTCCATTAGAGCATTAAGCTAAAACTATCAA
CATTTTAAACCAAATTGCCTTATTTTTCTTCCAAACTTCATATATGTCTATCAGGTAATAATAGGCTTGA
AAATTGATATCCTGTGGTGCTAAAGTACAGTAGAAAGAGAGGAGAAGTGTATACATGTTTTATTTTAAAT
TGTACGAAAGGGGAATTTAAAAAATATGTAACTGCTGTTTATACATTGGCTCCTTACTGCTTATTAATCT
GTATTGTACACATGATGAAATGAAGCAGAAGCTGGGAGTCGGCCTTTCCTCTAGTAACCACCACATGGCT
CAGCATCTGTGCCAAACATAGGCGCTCCTAGTCTGGTCAGTGCCAAGAGGCTACCAGAACATGGGGCAGG
TGGCTGGTGTTGGTGTCCCAGCCTAAGAGCCACCTGCTGCAGTTACCATGGCATGCTGAGTTGATGCACC
AGGTGGCAGCAGCCATCCGTTATTATTTCCAATGGAGACCTAGCCCAGGCCAAGGTAAAGTTAGTTAATA
GCATTGGGATATAGTCACTGTAATGGTGCTATTAACAAACAGTCAACACCATTGTATTTTTTAACTTCGT
GTTCTGTATCTCCTCAGCCATGTATCTTAAATATATTTTGTCATCATAATCTTTATGGTGGGGGCAGACT
TTGCACTTACTGCAGTGCAACACTTGCACTTTAATTTTCCTCCAACTGTCTAAAATTAGAGCAAATACAT
TGGCAATACA
Features (pLannotate 1.2.2; 16 found; start..end, strand, type, name):
      1..21      +  misc_feature   MCS (fragment): pUC18/19 multiple cloning site
     58..74      -  protein_bind   lac operator: The lac repressor binds to the lac operator to inhibit transcription in E. coli. This inhibition can be relieved by adding lactose or isopropyl-β-D-thiogalactopyranoside (IPTG). lac repressor encoded by lacI
     82..112     -  promoter       lac promoter: promoter for the E. coli lac operon
    127..148     -  protein_bind   CAP binding site: CAP binding activates transcription in the presence of cAMP. E. coli catabolite activator protein
    161..253     -  CDS            lacI (fragment): lac repressor; lacI; The lac repressor binds to the lac operator to inhibit transcription in E. coli. This inhibition can be relieved by adding lactose or isopropyl-β-D-thiogalactopyranoside (IPTG).
    436..1024    -  rep_origin     ori: high-copy-number ColE1/pMB1/pBR322/pUC origin of replication
   1195..2055    -  CDS            AmpR: β-lactamase; bla; confers resistance to ampicillin, carbenicillin, and related antibiotics
   2056..2160    -  promoter       AmpR promoter: bla
   2255..2290    +  CDS            rop (fragment): Rop protein, which maintains plasmids at low copy number; rop
   2392..2491    +  misc_feature   bom (fragment): basis of mobility region from pBR322
   2497..2654    -  CDS            lacZα (fragment): LacZα fragment of β-galactosidase; lacZ fragment
   3630..3650    +  CDS            capTEV™ (fragment): composite tag for in vivo biotinylation, TEV protease cleavage, and 6xHis tagging
   3664..3708    +  CDS            S-Tag: affinity and epitope tag derived from pancreatic ribonuclease A
   3799..4518    +  CDS            EGFP: the original enhanced GFP (Yang et al., 1996) mammalian codon-optimized
   4556..5141    +  misc_feature   IRES2: internal ribosome entry site (IRES) of the encephalomyocarditis virus (EMCV)
   5223..6026    +  CDS            NeoR/KanR: aminoglycoside phosphotransferase from Tn5; aph(3')-II (or nptII); confers resistance to neomycin, kanamycin, and G418 (Geneticin®)
