>Addgene plasmid #112336 | pHBP1-donor | addgene full sequence | sequence record 228570 | Addgene NGS Result
GACCTGCAGGCATGCAAGCTTGGCGTAATCATGGTCATAGCTGTTTCCTGTGTGAAATTGTTATCCGCTC
ACAATTCCACACAACATACGAGCCGGAAGCATAAAGTGTAAAGCCTGGGGTGCCTAATGAGTGAGCTAAC
TCACATTAATTGCGTTGCGCTCACTGCCCGCTTTCCAGTCGGGAAACCTGTCGTGCCAGCTGCATTAATG
AATCGGCCAACGCGCGGGGAGAGGCGGTTTGCGTATTGGGCGCTCTTCCGCTTCCTCGCTCACTGACTCG
CTGCGCTCGGTCGTTCGGCTGCGGCGAGCGGTATCAGCTCACTCAAAGGCGGTAATACGGTTATCCACAG
AATCAGGGGATAACGCAGGAAAGAACATGTGAGCAAAAGGCCAGCAAAAGGCCAGGAACCGTAAAAAGGC
CGCGTTGCTGGCGTTTTTCCATAGGCTCCGCCCCCCTGACGAGCATCACAAAAATCGACGCTCAAGTCAG
AGGTGGCGAAACCCGACAGGACTATAAAGATACCAGGCGTTTCCCCCTGGAAGCTCCCTCGTGCGCTCTC
CTGTTCCGACCCTGCCGCTTACCGGATACCTGTCCGCCTTTCTCCCTTCGGGAAGCGTGGCGCTTTCTCA
TAGCTCACGCTGTAGGTATCTCAGTTCGGTGTAGGTCGTTCGCTCCAAGCTGGGCTGTGTGCACGAACCC
CCCGTTCAGCCCGACCGCTGCGCCTTATCCGGTAACTATCGTCTTGAGTCCAACCCGGTAAGACACGACT
TATCGCCACTGGCAGCAGCCACTGGTAACAGGATTAGCAGAGCGAGGTATGTAGGCGGTGCTACAGAGTT
CTTGAAGTGGTGGCCTAACTACGGCTACACTAGAAGAACAGTATTTGGTATCTGCGCTCTGCTGAAGCCA
GTTACCTTCGGAAAAAGAGTTGGTAGCTCTTGATCCGGCAAACAAACCACCGCTGGTAGCGGTGGTTTTT
TTGTTTGCAAGCAGCAGATTACGCGCAGAAAAAAAGGATCTCAAGAAGATCCTTTGATCTTTTCTACGGG
GTCTGACGCTCAGTGGAACGAAAACTCACGTTAAGGGATTTTGGTCATGAGATTATCAAAAAGGATCTTC
ACCTAGATCCTTTTAAATTAAAAATGAAGTTTTAAATCAATCTAAAGTATATATGAGTAAACTTGGTCTG
ACAGTTACCAATGCTTAATCAGTGAGGCACCTATCTCAGCGATCTGTCTATTTCGTTCATCCATAGTTGC
CTGACTCCCCGTCGTGTAGATAACTACGATACGGGAGGGCTTACCATCTGGCCCCAGTGCTGCAATGATA
CCGCGAGACCCACGCTCACCGGCTCCAGATTTATCAGCAATAAACCAGCCAGCCGGAAGGGCCGAGCGCA
GAAGTGGTCCTGCAACTTTATCCGCCTCCATCCAGTCTATTAATTGTTGCCGGGAAGCTAGAGTAAGTAG
TTCGCCAGTTAATAGTTTGCGCAACGTTGTTGCCATTGCTACAGGCATCGTGGTGTCACGCTCGTCGTTT
GGTATGGCTTCATTCAGCTCCGGTTCCCAACGATCAAGGCGAGTTACATGATCCCCCATGTTGTGCAAAA
AAGCGGTTAGCTCCTTCGGTCCTCCGATCGTTGTCAGAAGTAAGTTGGCCGCAGTGTTATCACTCATGGT
TATGGCAGCACTGCATAATTCTCTTACTGTCATGCCATCCGTAAGATGCTTTTCTGTGACTGGTGAGTAC
TCAACCAAGTCATTCTGAGAATAGTGTATGCGGCGACCGAGTTGCTCTTGCCCGGCGTCAATACGGGATA
ATACCGCGCCACATAGCAGAACTTTAAAAGTGCTCATCATTGGAAAACGTTCTTCGGGGCGAAAACTCTC
AAGGATCTTACCGCTGTTGAGATCCAGTTCGATGTAACCCACTCGTGCACCCAACTGATCTTCAGCATCT
TTTACTTTCACCAGCGTTTCTGGGTGAGCAAAAACAGGAAGGCAAAATGCCGCAAAAAAGGGAATAAGGG
CGACACGGAAATGTTGAATACTCATACTCTTCCTTTTTCAATATTATTGAAGCATTTATCAGGGTTATTG
TCTCATGAGCGGATACATATTTGAATGTATTTAGAAAAATAAACAAATAGGGGTTCCGCGCACATTTCCC
CGAAAAGTGCCACCTGACGTCTAAGAAACCATTATTATCATGACATTAACCTATAAAAATAGGCGTATCA
CGAGGCCCTTTCGTCTCGCGCGTTTCGGTGATGACGGTGAAAACCTCTGACACATGCAGCTCCCGGAGAC
GGTCACAGCTTGTCTGTAAGCGGATGCCGGGAGCAGACAAGCCCGTCAGGGCGCGTCAGCGGGTGTTGGC
GGGTGTCGGGGCTGGCTTAACTATGCGGCATCAGAGCAGATTGTACTGAGAGTGCACCATATGCGGTGTG
AAATACCGCACAGATGCGTAAGGAGAAAATACCGCATCAGGCGCCATTCGCCATTCAGGCTGCGCAACTG
TTGGGAAGGGCGATCGGTGCGGGCCTCTTCGCTATTACGCCAGCTGGCGAAAGGGGGATGTGCTGCAAGG
CGATTAAGTTGGGTAACGCCAGGGTTTTCCCAGTCACGACGTTGTAAAACGACGGCCAGTGAATTCGAGC
TCGGTACCCTCTCATAGCATGGCAAGTCGAAATCTCAGGCAAACTTCAAAAGAATGTTTGTTCTAAACAT
TGAGTTGGAAAAATAATTTTGGAATGCAGTGTTTCTAGTTGGGTTGAAAGATAAGCATTATTAATCCATT
AATATCACAGTAGAAAATTTCTCTAATAATTTTGGGATTGTCTCAACAGCTTTTTTTCCTTAATTGGTGA
GGGACCAATAAGGCTGGAGGTGTTGGGGTATGTTAGCTGTCATTCATGGGGACTTGTGCCATTGGCACAG
AATTTCTAGATTGAAAAATTTCAAGGAGGAGAAGAAATAGGCCCAGGAATGGTGGCAAACAAGTCTATAT
GATAAGCTATCTTGGATAGACTTGTTTCTTATAACTTTTCCATTACTAAACTAGCATCTTTTAGGTTCAG
CGTTTTTAGATTAATTGCAAAAAAATTACATGTGATATAGTGGGGTCAATTTGAAGTATCATTGAAAGAT
GAAGGGAAGATATCAATATTTTTATAGTAGGAGGGCTGGCCAAAGATGTTTTAAATTCATTGTGTACATG
TGCCTGTTTCTTAGTAAAATGCAGGTCATATCTGTTTAAATTTTTCACAATTTCTTTAAAAATAGTGGTC
AGTCAGTAGTCAGATGAGAGGGTGGCTGAACTGAATTTTGGCAGTTCTTGGTTAATTTAGAATTTCATGT
GTTCGGACTTTTCCTGTATCCCTTTTCTGTTCATCCTAGTCAATGTCTTATCATTGCATACATTTTCTGG
ATGCTTGAGCCATCAGATATCAGCTAGCTTTTTAAAATCACCTTTAAGAAAGCAGTATTTTCTAATAGTA
AATTTATAAACATCTTATACATCTTAGCTTTCATATATAGGATTACTATGTATTGATTTGTAAACATTCA
CTGAGTTTAATTTTATTTCCACAGGGCTCACAACAACACGGGATTCCAACTACTGCAAGCGAGAATCTTT
ATTTTCAGGGCGCCGCCAAATTCAAAGAAACCGCTGCTGCTAAATTCGAACGCCAGCACATGGACAGCGG
AGGTGGAGGTTCGAGCGGTCCCTCGGGTTCGTCGAGCCTGGAAGTTCTGTTCCAGGGGCCCCTGTCGTCG
AGCGGTCCCTCGGGTTCGATGGTGAGCAAAGGCGAGGAGCTGTTCACCGGGGTGGTGCCCATCCTGGTCG
AGCTGGACGGCGACGTAAACGGCCACAAGTTCAGCGTGTCCGGCGAGGGCGAGGGCGATGCCACCTACGG
CAAGCTGACCCTGAAGTTCATCTGCACCACCGGCAAGCTGCCCGTGCCCTGGCCCACCCTCGTGACCACC
CTGACCTACGGCGTGCAGTGCTTCAGCCGCTACCCCGACCACATGAAGCAGCACGACTTCTTCAAGTCCG
CCATGCCCGAAGGCTACGTCCAGGAGCGCACCATCTTCTTCAAGGACGACGGCAACTACAAGACCCGCGC
CGAGGTGAAGTTCGAGGGCGACACCCTGGTGAACCGCATCGAGCTGAAGGGCATCGACTTCAAGGAGGAC
GGCAACATCCTGGGGCACAAGCTGGAGTACAACTACAACAGCCACAACGTCTATATCATGGCCGACAAGC
AGAAGAACGGCATCAAGGTGAACTTCAAGATCCGCCACAACATCGAGGACGGCAGCGTGCAGCTCGCCGA
CCACTACCAGCAGAACACCCCCATCGGCGACGGCCCCGTGCTGCTGCCCGACAACCACTACCTGAGCACC
CAGTCCGCCCTGAGCAAAGACCCCAACGAGAAGCGCGATCACATGGTCCTTAAGGAGTTCGTGACCGCCG
CCGGGATCACTCTCGGCATGGACGAGCTGTACAAGTAATGATCTAGAGTCGAGTTAATTAAGAATTCCGC
CCCCCCCCCTCTCCCTCCCCCCCCCTAACGTTACTGGCCGAAGCCGCTTGGAATAAGGCCGGTGTGCGTT
TGTCTATATGTTATTTTCCACCATATTGCCGTCTTTTGGCAATGTGAGGGCCCGGAAACCTGGCCCTGTC
TTCTTGACGAGCATTCCTAGGGGTCTTTCCCCTCTCGCCAAAGGAATGCAGGGTCTGTTGAATGTCGTGA
AGGAAGCAGTTCCTCTGGAAGCTTCTTGAAGACAAACAACGTCTGTAGCGACCCTTTGCAGGCAGCGGAA
CCCCCCACCTGGCGACAGGTGCCTCTGCGGCCAAAAGCCACGTGTATAAGATACACCTGCAAAGGCGGCA
CAACCCCAGTGCCACGTTGTGAGTTGGATAGTTGTGGAAAGAGTCAAATGGCTCTCCTCAAGCGTATTCA
ACAAGGGGCTGAAGGATGCCCAGAAGGTACCCCATTGTATGGGATCTGATCTGGGGCCTCGGTGCACATG
CTTTACATGTGTTTAGTCGAGGTTAAAAAAACGTCTAGGCCCCCCGAACCACGGGGACGTGGTTTTCCTT
TGAAAAACACGATGATAATATGGCCACAACCTGTTACATTGCACAAGATAAAAATATATCATCACGAACA
GTAAAACTGTCTGCTTACATAAACAGTAATACAAGGGGTGTTATGGGATCGGCCATTGAACAAGATGGAT
TGCACGCAGGTTCTCCGGCCGCTTGGGTGGAGAGGCTATTCGGCTATGACTGGGCACAACAGACAATCGG
CTGCTCTGATGCCGCCGTGTTCCGGCTGTCAGCGCAGGGGCGCCCGGTTCTTTTTGTCAAGACCGACCTG
TCCGGTGCCCTGAATGAACTGCAGGACGAGGCAGCGCGGCTATCGTGGCTGGCCACGACGGGCGTTCCTT
GCGCAGCTGTGCTCGACGTTGTCACTGAAGCGGGAAGGGACTGGCTGCTATTGGGCGAAGTGCCGGGGCA
GGATCTCCTGTCATCTCACCTTGCTCCTGCCGAGAAAGTATCCATCATGGCTGATGCAATGCGGCGGCTG
CATACGCTTGATCCGGCTACCTGCCCATTCGACCACCAAGCGAAACATCGCATCGAGCGAGCACGTACTC
GGATGGAAGCCGGTCTTGTCGATCAGGATGATCTGGACGAAGAGCATCAGGGGCTCGCGCCAGCCGAACT
GTTCGCCAGGCTCAAGGCGCGCATGCCCGACGGCGAGGATCTCGTCGTGACCCATGGCGATGCCTGCTTG
CCGAATATCATGGTGGAAAATGGCCGCTTTTCTGGATTCATCGACTGTGGCCGGCTGGGTGTGGCGGACC
GCTATCAGGACATAGCGTTGGCTACCCGTGATATTGCTGAAGAGCTTGGCGGCGAATGGGCTGACCGCTT
CCTCGTGCTTTACGGTATCGCCGCTCCCGATTCGCAGCGCATCGCCTTCTATCGCCTTCTTGACGAGTTC
TTCTGAGTCTAAACCAGGATGCTTATGTTCTTAAGTCTATATTTGCATATACATTGACTCTTGATGGAAA
GACTTAAGAAGATCAAGGTCTCACCATTTGTCCTCAATTCGTGTGACCATAAGATACTGATAGCATTGAG
TCTTGAAATGATTTAATAATATGAGTGAGGATTTGCTTTCTCCATTAGAGCATTAAGCTAAAACTATCAA
CATTTTAAACCAAATTGCCTTATTTTTCTTCCAAACTTCATATATGTCTATCAGGTAATAATAGGCTTGA
AAATTGATATCCTGTGGTGCTAAAGTACAGTAGAAAGAGAGGAGAAGTGTATACATGTTTTATTTTAAAT
TGTACGAAAGGGGAATTTAAAAAATATGTAACTGCTGTTTATACATTGGCTCCTTACTGCTTATTAATCT
GTATTGTACACATGATGAAATGAAGCAGAAGCTGGGAGTCGGCCTTTCCTCTAGTAACCACCACATGGCT
CAGCATCTGTGCCAAACATAGGCGCTCCTAGTCTGGTCAGTGCCAAGAGGCTACCAGAACATGGGGCAGG
TGGCTGGTGTTGGTGTCCCAGCCTAAGAGCCACCTGCTGCAGTTACCATGGCATGCTGAGTTGATGCACC
AGGTGGCAGCAGCCATCCGTTATTATTTCCAATGGAGACCTAGCCCAGGCCAAGGTAAAGTTAGTTAATA
GCATTGGGATATAGTCACTGTAATGGTGCTATTAACAAACAGTCAACACCATTGTATTTTTTAACTTCGT
GTTCTGTATCTCCTCAGCCATGTATCTTAAATATATTTTGTCATCATAATCTTTCTTTATGGTGGGGGCA
GACTTTGCACTTACTGCAGTGCAACACTTGCACTTTAATTTTCCTCCAACTGTCTAAAATTAGAGCAAAT
ACATTGGCAATACA
Features (pLannotate 1.2.2; 16 found; start..end, strand, type, name):
      1..21      +  misc_feature   MCS (fragment): pUC18/19 multiple cloning site
     58..74      -  protein_bind   lac operator: The lac repressor binds to the lac operator to inhibit transcription in E. coli. This inhibition can be relieved by adding lactose or isopropyl-β-D-thiogalactopyranoside (IPTG). lac repressor encoded by lacI
     82..112     -  promoter       lac promoter: promoter for the E. coli lac operon
    127..148     -  protein_bind   CAP binding site: CAP binding activates transcription in the presence of cAMP. E. coli catabolite activator protein
    161..253     -  CDS            lacI (fragment): lac repressor; lacI; The lac repressor binds to the lac operator to inhibit transcription in E. coli. This inhibition can be relieved by adding lactose or isopropyl-β-D-thiogalactopyranoside (IPTG).
    436..1024    -  rep_origin     ori: high-copy-number ColE1/pMB1/pBR322/pUC origin of replication
   1195..2055    -  CDS            AmpR: β-lactamase; bla; confers resistance to ampicillin, carbenicillin, and related antibiotics
   2056..2160    -  promoter       AmpR promoter: bla
   2255..2290    +  CDS            rop (fragment): Rop protein, which maintains plasmids at low copy number; rop
   2392..2491    +  misc_feature   bom (fragment): basis of mobility region from pBR322
   2497..2654    -  CDS            lacZα (fragment): LacZα fragment of β-galactosidase; lacZ fragment
   3630..3650    +  CDS            capTEV™ (fragment): composite tag for in vivo biotinylation, TEV protease cleavage, and 6xHis tagging
   3664..3708    +  CDS            S-Tag: affinity and epitope tag derived from pancreatic ribonuclease A
   3799..4518    +  CDS            EGFP: the original enhanced GFP (Yang et al., 1996) mammalian codon-optimized
   4556..5141    +  misc_feature   IRES2: internal ribosome entry site (IRES) of the encephalomyocarditis virus (EMCV)
   5223..6026    +  CDS            NeoR/KanR: aminoglycoside phosphotransferase from Tn5; aph(3')-II (or nptII); confers resistance to neomycin, kanamycin, and G418 (Geneticin®)
