[The description below was written by a language model from this plasmid's Addgene catalogue record and pLannotate feature annotations shown in this document.]
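Description:
pHBP1-donor is a homology-directed repair donor plasmid built on the pUC19 backbone, designed for CRISPR-mediated tagging of the human transcription factor HBP1 with GFP at its endogenous locus. It is propagated in E. coli as a high-copy plasmid via the ColE1/pUC origin and selected with ampicillin through the β-lactamase gene. Remnants of the pUC19 lacZα region, lac promoter/operator and multiple cloning site flank the insert, which was assembled by Gibson cloning.

The payload consists of HBP1 homology arms, amplified from K562 cell DNA according to the depositor, surrounding an EGFP-IRES-Neo cassette. The arms themselves are not annotated in the feature table, but unannotated stretches on either side of the cassette are consistent with their presence. Within the cassette, a short fragment resembling a TEV-cleavage/His tag element and an S-Tag lie just upstream of the EGFP coding sequence, suggesting a composite affinity and fluorescent tag. Downstream, an EMCV IRES drives translation of the Tn5 neomycin phosphotransferase gene. No mammalian promoter is annotated in the cassette, so EGFP and NeoR would be expected to depend on transcription from the HBP1 locus after correct integration, allowing G418 selection to enrich for targeted cells; the record does not state which end of HBP1 is tagged.

The plasmid is meant to be used together with a companion guide RNA plasmid, pHBP1.1.0-gDNA, which directs cleavage at the target site. The resulting GFP-tagged endogenous HBP1 could be tracked or captured through the tag, though the record does not name specific downstream applications.
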