Addgene plasmid #112336: pHBP1-donor
Purpose: CRISPR donor plasmid to tag human transcription factor HBP1 with GFP
Depositing lab: Kevin White. Depositing organization: University of Chicago.
Backbone
  Vector backbone: pUC19
  Vector type: CRISPR
Growth in bacteria
  Bacterial resistance: Ampicillin, 100 μg/mL
  Growth temperature: 37°C
  Growth strain: DH5alpha
  Copy number: High Copy
Gene/Insert
  Gene/Insert name: HBP1 homology arms flanking EGFP-IRES-Neo cassette
  Species: H. sapiens (human)
  Entrez Gene: HBP1
  Cloning method: Gibson Cloning
  Sequencing primers: 5′ M13pUC-fwd; 3′ M13pUC-rev
Terms and licenses: Academic/Nonprofit Terms; Industry Terms: Not Available to Industry
Depositor comments: Cloning source: K562. Use with plasmid pHBP1.1.0-gDNA.
How to cite: pHBP1-donor was a gift from Kevin White (Addgene plasmid # 112336 ; http://n2t.net/addgene:112336 ; RRID:Addgene_112336)
